Addgene plasmid #114336: pStA0::RBSc58
Purpose: RBS RBSc58 in pStA0
Depositing lab: John Heap. Depositing organization: Imperial College London. Publication: Start-Stop Assembly: a functionally scarless DNA assembly system optimized for metabolic engineering. Taylor GM, Mordaka PM, Heap JT. Nucleic Acids Res. 2018 Nov 20. pii: 5193345. doi: 10.1093/nar/gky1182. PubMed 30462270.
Backbone
  Vector backbone: pGT400
  Backbone size w/o insert (bp): 2210
  Vector type: Synthetic Biology
Growth in bacteria
  Bacterial resistance: Ampicillin, 100 μg/mL
  Growth temperature: 37°C
  Growth strain: DH5alpha
  Copy number: High Copy
Gene/Insert
  Gene/Insert name: RBS RBSc58
  Species: Synthetic
  Insert size (bp): 34
  Cloning method: Unknown
  Sequencing primers: 5′ OligoGT234 GGGGAAACGCCTGGTATCT; 3′ OligoGT235 AGCAAAAACAGGAAGGCAAA
Terms and licenses: Academic/Nonprofit Terms; Industry Terms: Not Available to Industry
Depositor comments: Accession Number MG649446, Alternative ID = pGT333 . Please visit https://www.biorxiv.org/content/early/2018/07/04/361626 for bioRxiv preprint.
How to cite: pStA0::RBSc58 was a gift from John Heap (Addgene plasmid # 114336 ; http://n2t.net/addgene:114336 ; RRID:Addgene_114336)
