[The description below was written by a language model from this plasmid's Addgene catalogue record and the feature table of its GenBank file.]
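Description:
pStA0::RBSc58 is a small (2,244 bp) synthetic-biology storage plasmid from the Start-Stop Assembly toolkit, a DNA assembly system described as functionally scarless and optimized for metabolic engineering. It holds a single 34 bp synthetic ribosome binding site part, RBSc58, in the pStA0 storage vector. The record lists the backbone as pGT400 (2,210 bp without insert). The plasmid is maintained in E. coli (DH5alpha) at high copy through a ColE1/pMB1/pUC-type origin of replication. Selection is with ampicillin, using the beta-lactamase gene (bla) expressed from its own AmpR promoter.

Apart from the origin and resistance marker, the annotated features are limited to two transcription terminators, the phage lambda t0 terminator and the E. coli rrnB T1 terminator, plus a few standard sequencing primer sites. Terminators of this kind usually insulate a cloning site from transcription elsewhere in the backbone. The feature table does not annotate the RBS insert itself, so its exact position and the flanking assembly sites cannot be read from the record, and the cloning method is given as unknown. No promoter, coding sequence or reporter accompanies the part, which fits its role as an isolated regulatory element rather than an expression cassette.

As one member of a set of RBS parts, RBSc58 would serve as a source of a defined translation initiation element. In the assembly scheme it would be combined with promoters, coding sequences and terminators to build expression units and multi-gene pathways. The record gives no information on its relative strength.
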