LOCUS       Exported 2244 bp ds-DNA circular SYN 13-MAY-2021
DEFINITION  RBS RBSc58 in pStA0.
ACCESSION   .
VERSION     .
KEYWORDS    pStA0::RBSc58
SOURCE      synthetic DNA construct
  ORGANISM  synthetic DNA construct
REFERENCE   1 (bases 1 to 2244)
  AUTHORS   Taylor GM, Mordaka PM, Heap JT
  TITLE     Start-Stop Assembly: a functionally scarless DNA assembly system
            optimized for metabolic engineering.
  JOURNAL   Nucleic Acids Res. 2018 Nov 20. pii: 5193345. doi:
            10.1093/nar/gky1182.
  PUBMED    30462270
REFERENCE   2 (bases 1 to 2244)
  AUTHORS   .
  TITLE     Direct Submission
  JOURNAL   Exported May 13, 2021 from SnapGene Server 1.1.58
            http://www.snapgene.com
FEATURES             Location/Qualifiers
     source          1..2244
                     /organism="synthetic DNA construct"
                     /mol_type="other DNA"
     terminator      1..95
                     /label=lambda t0 terminator
                     /note="transcription terminator from phage lambda"
     terminator      178..264
                     /gene="Escherichia coli rrnB"
                     /label=rrnB T1 terminator
                     /note="transcription terminator T1 from the E. coli rrnB
                     gene"
     primer_bind     complement(277..295)
                     /label=pBRforEco
                     /note="pBR322 vectors, upsteam of EcoRI site, forward
                     primer"
     promoter        363..467
                     /gene="bla"
                     /label=AmpR promoter
     CDS             468..1328
                     /codon_start=1
                     /gene="bla"
                     /product="beta-lactamase"
                     /label=AmpR
                     /note="confers resistance to ampicillin, carbenicillin, and
                     related antibiotics"
                     /translation="MSIQHFRVALIPFFAAFCLPVFAHPETLVKVKDAEDQLGARVGYI
                     ELDLNSGKILESFRPEERFPMMSTFKVLLCGAVLSRIDAGQEQLGRRIHYSQNDLVEYS
                     PVTEKHLTDGMTVRELCSAAITMSDNTAANLLLTTIGGPKELTAFLHNMGDHVTRLDRW
                     EPELNEAIPNDERDTTMPVAMATTLRKLLTGELLTLASRQQLIDWMEADKVAGPLLRSA
                     LPAGWFIADKSGAGERGSRGIIAALGPDGKPSRIVVIYTTGSQATMDERNRQIAEIGAS
                     LIKHW"
     primer_bind     complement(686..705)
                     /label=Amp-R
                     /note="Ampicillin resistance gene, reverse primer"
     rep_origin      1499..2087
                     /direction=RIGHT
                     /label=ori
                     /note="high-copy-number ColE1/pMB1/pBR322/pUC origin of
                     replication"
     primer_bind     1988..2007
                     /label=pBR322ori-F
                     /note="pBR322 origin, forward primer"
ORIGIN
        1 gactcctgtt gatagatcca gtaatgacct cagaactcca tctggatttg ttcagaacgc
       61 tcggttgccg ccgggcgttt tttattggtg agaatccagt gtggctcttc gccacatgat
      121 cgaatgatta aaggaggttg gaggtatgtg aagagcgtaa gacctctagg gcggcggatt
      181 tgtcctactc aggagagcgt tcaccgacaa acaacagata aaacgaaagg cccagtcttt
      241 cgactgagcc tttcgtttta tttgatgccc gaaagggcct cgtgatacgc ctatttttat
      301 aggttaatgt catgataata atggtttctt agacgtcagg tggcactttt cggggaaatg
      361 tgcgcggaac ccctatttgt ttatttttct aaatacattc aaatatgtat ccgctcatga
      421 gacaataacc ctgataaatg cttcaataat attgaaaaag gaagagtatg agtattcaac
      481 atttccgtgt cgcccttatt cccttttttg cggcattttg ccttcctgtt tttgctcacc
      541 cagaaacgct ggtgaaagta aaagatgctg aagatcagtt gggtgcacga gtgggttaca
      601 tcgaactgga tctcaacagc ggtaagatcc ttgagagttt tcgccccgaa gaacgttttc
      661 caatgatgag cacttttaaa gttctgctat gtggcgcggt attatcccgt attgacgccg
      721 ggcaagagca actcggtcgc cgcatacact attctcagaa tgacttggtt gagtactcac
      781 cagtcacaga aaagcatctt acggatggca tgacagtaag agaattatgc agtgctgcca
      841 taaccatgag tgataacact gcggccaact tacttctgac aacgatcgga ggaccgaagg
      901 agctaaccgc ttttttgcac aacatggggg atcatgtaac tcgccttgat cgttgggaac
      961 cggagctgaa tgaagccata ccaaacgacg agcgtgacac cacgatgcct gtagcaatgg
     1021 caacaacgtt gcgcaaacta ttaactggcg aactacttac tctagcttcc cggcaacaat
     1081 taatagactg gatggaggcg gataaagttg caggaccact tctgcgctcg gcccttccgg
     1141 ctggctggtt tattgctgat aaatctggag ccggtgagcg tgggtcccgc ggtatcattg
     1201 cagcactggg gccagatggt aagccctccc gtatcgtagt tatctacacg acggggagtc
     1261 aggcaactat ggatgaacga aatagacaga tcgctgagat aggtgcctca ctgattaagc
     1321 attggtaact gtcagaccaa gtttactcat atatacttta gattgattta aaacttcatt
     1381 tttaatttaa aaggatctag gtgaagatcc tttttgataa tctcatgacc aaaatccctt
     1441 aacgtgagtt ttcgttccac tgagcgtcag accccgtaga aaagatcaaa ggatcttctt
     1501 gagatccttt ttttctgcgc gtaatctgct gcttgcaaac aaaaaaacca ccgctaccag
     1561 cggtggtttg tttgccggat caagagctac caactctttt tccgaaggta actggcttca
     1621 gcagagcgca gataccaaat actgttcttc tagtgtagcc gtagttaggc caccacttca
     1681 agaactctgt agcaccgcct acatacctcg ctctgctaat cctgttacca gtggctgctg
     1741 ccagtggcga taagtcgtgt cttaccgggt tggactcaag acgatagtta ccggataagg
     1801 cgcagcggtc gggctgaacg gggggttcgt gcacacagcc cagcttggag cgaacgacct
     1861 acaccgaact gagataccta cagcgtgagc tatgagaaag cgccacgctt cccgaaggga
     1921 gaaaggcgga caggtatccg gtaagcggca gggtcggaac aggagagcgc acgagggagc
     1981 ttccaggggg aaacgcctgg tatctttata gtcctgtcgg gtttcgccac ctctgacttg
     2041 agcgtcgatt tttgtgatgc tcgtcagggg ggcggagcct atggaaaaac gccagcaacg
     2101 cggccttttt acggttcctg gccttttgct ggccttttgc tcacatgttc tttcctgcgt
     2161 tatcccctga ttctgtggat aaccgtatta ccgcctttga gtgagctgat accgctcgcc
     2221 gcagccgaac gaccgagcgc cttg
//
